>Addgene plasmid #56559 | mCitrine-Fibrillarin-7 | depositor partial sequence | sequence record 87448 | insert sequence
TGACGTCAGATCCGCTAGCGCTACCGGTCGCCACCATGGTGAGCAAGGGCGAGGAGCTGTTCACCGGGGT
GGTGCCCATCCTGGTCGAGCTGGACGGCGACGTAAACGGCCACAAGTTCAGCGTGTCCGGCGAGGGCGAG
GGCGATGCCACCTACGGCAAGCTGACCCTGAAGTTCATCTGCACCACCGGCAAGCTGCCCGTGCCCTGGC
CCACCCTCGTGACCACCTTCGGCTACGGCCTGATGTGCTTCGCCCGCTACCCCGACCACATGAAGCAGCA
CGACTTCTTCAAGTCCGCCATGCCCGAAGGCTACGTCCAGGAGCGCACCATCTTCTTCAAGGACGACGGC
AACTACAAGACCCGCGCCGAGGTGAAGTTCGAGGGCGACACCCTGGTGAACCGCATCGAGCTGAAGGGCA
TCGACTTCAAGGAGGACGGCAACATCCTGGGGCACAAGCTGGAGTACAACTACAACAGCCACAACGTCTA
TATCATGGCCGACAAGCAGAAGAACGGCATCAAGGTGAACTTCAAGATCCGCCACAACATCGAGGACGGC
AGCGTGCAGCTCGCCGACCACTACCAGCAGAACACCCCCATCGGCGACGGCCCCGTGCTGCTGCCCGACA
ACCACTACCTGAGCTACCAGTCCAAGCTGAGCAAAGACCCCAACGAGAAGCGCGATCACATGGTCCTGCT
GGAGTTCGTGACCGCCGCCGGGATCACTCTCGGCATGGACGAGCTGTACAAGTCCGGACTCAGATCTCGA
GCCATGAAGCCAGGATTCAGTCCCCGTGGGGGTGGCTTTGGCGGCCGAGGGGGCTTTGGTGACCGTGGTG
GTCGTGGAGGCCGAGGGGGCTTTGGCGGGGGCCGAGGCCAAGGCGGAGGCTTTAGAGGTCGTGGACGAGG
AGGAGGTGGAGGCGGCGGCGGCGGTGGAGGAGGAGGAAGAGGTGGTGGAGGCTTCCATTTTGGTGGCAAC
CGGGGTCGTGGTCGGGGAGGAAAAAGAGGAAACCAGTCGGGGAAGAATGTGATGGTGGAGCCGCATCGGC
ATGAGGGTGTCTTCATTTGTCGGGGAAAGGAAGATGCACTGGTCACCAAGAACCTGGTCCCTGGGGAATC
AGTTTATGGAGAGAAGAGAGTCTCGATTTCGGAAGGAGATGACAAAATTGAGTACCGAGCCTGGAACCCC
TTCCGCTCCAAGCTTGCAGCAGCAATCCTGGGTGGTGTGGACCAGATCCACATCAAACCGGGGGCTAAGG
TTCTCTACCTCGGGGCTGCCTCGGGCACCACGGTCTCCCATGTCTCTGACATCGTTGGTCCGGATGGTCT
AGTCTATGCAGTCGAGTTCTCCCACCGCTCTGGCCGTGACCTCATTAACTTGGCCAAGAAGAGGACCAAC
ATCATTCCTGTGATCGAGGATGCTCGACACCCACACAAATACCGCATGCTCATCGCAATGGTGGATGTGA
TCTTTGCTGATGTGGCCCAGCCAGACCAGACCCGGATTGTGGCCCTGAATGCCCACACCTTCCTGCGTAA
TGGAGGACACTTTGTGATTTCCATTAAGGCCAACTGCATTGACTCCACAGCCTCAGCCGAGGCCGTGTTT
GCCTCCGAAGTGAAAAAGATGCAACAGGAGAACATGAAGCCGCAGGAGCAGTTGACCCTTGAGCCATATG
AAAGAGACCATGCCGTGGTCGTGGGAGTGTACAGGCCACCCCCCAAGGTGAAGAACTGAGGATCCACCGG
ATCTAGATAACTGATCATAATCAGC
