>Addgene plasmid #56559 | mCitrine-Fibrillarin-7 | addgene partial sequence | sequence record 129225 | EXFP-internal-F 5'-ACGACGGCAACTACAAGACC-3'
CCCTGGTGAACCGCATCGAGCTGAAGGGCATCGACTTCAAGGAGGACGGCAACATCCTGGGGCACAAGCT
GGAGTACAACTACAACAGCCACAACGTCTATATCATGGCCGACAAGCAGAAGAACGGCATCAAGGTGAAC
TTCAAGATCCGCCACAACATCGAGGACGGCAGCGTGCAGCTCGCCGACCACTACCAGCAGAACACCCCCA
TCGGCGACGGCCCCGTGCTGCTGCCCGACAACCACTACCTGAGCTACCAGTCCAAGCTGAGCAAAGACCC
CAACGAGAAGCGCGATCACATGGTCCTGCTGGAGTTCGTGACCGCCGCCGGGATCACTCTCGGCATGGAC
GAGCTGTACAAGTCCGGACTCAGATCTCGAGCCATGAAGCCAGGATTCAGTCCCCGTGGGGGTGGCTTTG
GCGGCCGAGGGGGCTTTGGTGACCGTGGTGGTCGTGGAGGCCGAGGGGGCTTTGGCGGGGGCCGAGGCCA
AGGCGGAGGCTTTAGAGGTCGTGGACGAGGAGGAGGTGGAGGCGGCGGCGGCGGTGGAGGAGGAGGAAGA
GGTGGTGGAGGCTTCCATTTTGGTGGCAACCGGGGTCGTGGTCGGGGAGGAAAAAGAGGAAACCAGTCGG
GGAAGAATGTGATGGTGGAGCCGCATCGGCATGAGGGTGTCTTCATTTGTCGGGGAAAGGAAGATGCACT
GGTCACCAAGAACCTGGTCCCTGGGGAATCAGTTTATGGAGAGAAGAGAGTCTCGATTTCGGAAGGAGAT
GACAAAATTGAGTACCGAGCCTGGAACCCCTTCCGCTCCAAGCTTGCAGCAGCAATCCTGG
