[The description below was written by a language model from this plasmid's Addgene catalogue record.]
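Description:
mCitrine-Fibrillarin-7 is a mammalian expression plasmid built on an mCitrine fluorescent-protein backbone of about 4.75 kb (excluding the insert). It encodes human fibrillarin (FBL, also known as FIB, FLRN or Nop1) fused to the yellow fluorescent protein mCitrine. Expression is driven by the CMV promoter, a strong constitutive promoter in most mammalian cell lines. The 3′ sequencing primer listed suggests an SV40 polyadenylation signal downstream of the fusion. The plasmid is maintained in E. coli as a high-copy replicon under kanamycin selection. It also carries a neomycin resistance marker, so stably transfected mammalian cells can be selected with G418. The record does not state the origin of replication, the cloning method or the orientation of the tag relative to fibrillarin. The meaning of the "7" in the name is also not stated, though it may refer to a linker length. No feature table is provided to resolve these points.

Fibrillarin is an abundant nucleolar protein associated with small nucleolar ribonucleoprotein complexes, so the fusion acts as a fluorescent marker that concentrates in nucleoli. The recorded fibrillarin sequence differs from the reference transcript at two positions, R36Q and S66F. The record gives no indication of whether these changes were deliberate or have any functional effect. mCitrine is listed with an excitation maximum of 516 nm and an emission maximum of 529 nm. The construct's stated purpose is nucleolar localization, which suits it to labelling nucleoli for fluorescence microscopy in transiently or stably transfected mammalian cells, alone or alongside spectrally distinct organelle markers.
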