Addgene plasmid #56559: mCitrine-Fibrillarin-7
Purpose: Localization: Nucleoli, Excitation: 516, Emission: 529
Depositing lab: Michael Davidson. Depositing organization: Florida State University, Tallahassee.
Backbone
  Vector backbone: mCitrine
  Backbone size w/o insert (bp): 4750
  Vector type: Mammalian Expression
  Selectable markers: Neomycin (select with G418)
Growth in bacteria
  Bacterial resistance: Kanamycin, 50 μg/mL
  Growth temperature: 37°C
  Growth strain: DH5alpha
  Copy number: High Copy
Gene/Insert
  Gene/Insert name: Fibrillarin (alt name: NM_001436.3)
  Species: H. sapiens (human)
  Mutation: R36Q, S66F
  Entrez Gene: FBL (a.k.a. FIB, FLRN, Nop1, RNU3IP1)
  Promoter: CMV
  Tag / fusion protein: mCitrine
  Cloning method: Unknown
  Sequencing primers: 5′ CMV-F; 3′ SV40pA-R
Terms and licenses: Academic/Nonprofit Terms; Industry Terms
Depositor comments: . Excitation = 516; Emission = 529
How to cite: mCitrine-Fibrillarin-7 was a gift from Michael Davidson (Addgene plasmid # 56559 ; http://n2t.net/addgene:56559 ; RRID:Addgene_56559)
